Addgene plasmid #144050: TFORF2606
Purpose: Lentiviral vector for overexpressing transcription factor ORFs with unique 24-bp barcodes. Barcodes facilitate identification of transcription factors in pooled screens.
Depositing lab: Feng Zhang. Depositing organization: Broad Institute. Publication: A transcription factor atlas of directed differentiation. Joung J, Ma S, Tay T, Geiger-Schuller KR, Kirchgatterer PC, Verdine VK, Guo B, Arias-Garcia MA, Allen WE, Singh A, Kuksenko O, Abudayyeh OO, Gootenberg JS, Fu Z, Macrae RK, Buenrostro JD, Regev A, Zhang F. Cell. 2023 Jan 5;186(1):209-229.e26. doi: 10.1016/j.cell.2022.11.026. PubMed 36608654.
Backbone
  Vector backbone: pLX_TRC317
  Backbone manufacturer: Broad Institute Genetic Perturbation Platform
  Backbone size w/o insert (bp): 8264
  Vector type: Mammalian Expression, Lentiviral
  Selectable markers: Puromycin
Growth in bacteria
  Bacterial resistance: Ampicillin, 100 μg/mL
  Growth temperature: 37°C
  Growth strain: NEB Stable
  Copy number: High Copy
Gene/Insert
  Gene/Insert name: MYRF
  Species: H. sapiens (human)
  Insert size (bp): 3437
  Entrez Gene: MYRF (a.k.a. C11orf9, MRF, Ndt80, pqn-47)
  Promoter: EF1a
  Cloning method: Unknown
  Sequencing primers: 5′ GGGTGGAGACTGAAGTTAGGCCAG; 3′ CACATAGCGTAAAAGGAGCAACATAG
Terms and licenses: Academic/Nonprofit Terms; Industry Terms: Not Available to Industry
Depositor comments: NM_013279,ENST00000265460 . The transcription factor ORF portion of this plasmid was synthesized by Genewiz. Please test multiple small colonies in case of plasmid recombination. To make this collection available in a timely manner, a portion of this collection was not fully sequenced by Addgene. If an Addgene verified full plasmid sequence is not available, please contact us prior to placing an order to request the full sequence.
How to cite: TFORF2606 was a gift from Feng Zhang (Addgene plasmid # 144050 ; http://n2t.net/addgene:144050 ; RRID:Addgene_144050)
