[The description below was written by a language model from this plasmid's Addgene catalogue record and pLannotate feature annotations shown in this document.]
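Description:
TFORF2606 is a lentiviral mammalian expression plasmid built on the pLX_TRC317 backbone, carrying the human MYRF (myelin regulatory factor) open reading frame as one member of a barcoded transcription factor ORF collection. In bacteria it is maintained through a high-copy ColE1/pUC-type origin and selected with ampicillin via the β-lactamase gene. An f1 origin and remnants of a lac/lacZα cloning region flanked by T7 and T3 promoters are also present in the backbone. The record notes that the plasmid can recombine, a common concern with LTR-containing vectors.

The viral portion follows a third-generation, self-inactivating design. An RSV promoter drives a truncated HIV-1 5' LTR, followed by the Ψ packaging signal with a partial gag sequence, the Rev response element for Rev-dependent nuclear export of the genomic RNA, a cPPT/CTS element, and a ΔU3 3' LTR with a downstream SV40 polyadenylation signal. Within the proviral region, an SV40 early promoter drives puromycin N-acetyltransferase so that transduced cells can be selected with puromycin. A separate EF-1α promoter provides strong constitutive expression of the synthesized MYRF coding sequence. A WPRE lies downstream of the ORF to enhance transcript stability and expression.

According to the catalogue entry, each construct in the series carries a unique 24-bp barcode. It is not annotated in the feature table, so its exact position is not stated; the short U6 promoter fragment annotated between the ORF and the WPRE has no function given in the record. The barcode allows the overexpressed factor to be identified in pooled screens, such as those examining transcription factor-driven directed differentiation. MYRF itself activates myelin genes during oligodendrocyte maturation.
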