Features (pLannotate 1.2.2; 31 found; start..end, strand, type, name):
      5..231     +  promoter       RSV promoter: Rous sarcoma virus enhancer/promoter
    232..412     +  LTR            5' LTR (truncated): truncated 5' long terminal repeat (LTR) from HIV-1
    459..584     +  misc_feature   HIV-1 Ψ: packaging signal of human immunodeficiency virus type 1
    568..931     +  CDS            HIV-1 gag (fragment): gag protein from human immunodeficiency virus 1; gag
   1077..1310    +  misc_feature   RRE: The Rev response element (RRE) of HIV-1 allows for Rev-dependent mRNA export from the nucleus to the cytoplasm.
   1687..1713    +  CDS            Rev (fragment): human immunodeficiency virus 1 (HIV-1) Rev protein; rev; enhances nuclear export of unspliced and incompletely spliced viral mRNAs
   1720..1743    +  promoter       SV40 promoter (fragment): SV40 early promoter
   1744..1815    +  promoter       SV40 promoter (fragment): SV40 enhancer and early promoter
   1839..1974    +  rep_origin     SV40 ori: SV40 origin of replication
   2020..2616    +  CDS            PuroR (fragment): puromycin N-acetyltransferase; pac from Streptomyces; confers resistance to puromycin
   2665..2782    +  misc_feature   cPPT/CTS: central polypurine tract and central termination sequence of HIV-1
   2847..2913    +  CDS            small t antigen (fragment): SV40 (simian virus 40) small t antigen
   2920..4098    +  promoter       EF-1α promoter: strong constitutive promoter for human elongation factor EF-1α
   4133..7447    +  CDS            MYRF: MYRF_HUMAN - Also known as C11orf9, KIAA0954, MRF. Experimental evidence at protein level: Swiss-Prot protein existence level 1. [Myelin regulatory factor, N-terminal]: Transcription factor that specifically activates expression of myelin genes such as MBP, MOG, MAG, DUSP15 and PLP1 during oligodendrocyte (OL) maturation, thereby playing a central role in oligodendrocyte maturation and CNS myelination. Specifically recognizes and binds DNA sequence 5'-CTGGYAC- 3' in the regulatory regions of myelin-specific genes and directly activates their expression. Not only required during oligodendrocyte
   7463..7516    +  promoter       U6 promoter (fragment): RNA polymerase III promoter for human U6 snRNA
   7558..8146    +  misc_feature   WPRE: woodchuck hepatitis virus posttranscriptional regulatory element
   8197..8216    +  misc_feature   cPPT/CTS (fragment): central polypurine tract and central termination sequence of HIV-1
   8218..8451    +  LTR            3' LTR (ΔU3): self-inactivating 3' long terminal repeat (LTR) from HIV-1
   8529..8650    +  polyA_signal   SV40 poly(A) signal: SV40 polyadenylation signal
   8690..8825    +  rep_origin     SV40 ori: SV40 origin of replication
   8846..8864    -  promoter       T7 promoter: promoter for bacteriophage T7 RNA polymerase
   8872..9027    +  CDS            lacZα (fragment): LacZα fragment of β-galactosidase; lacZ fragment
   9032..9460    +  rep_origin     f1 ori (sequence partly withheld): f1 bacteriophage origin of replication; arrow indicates direction of (+) strand synthesis
   9513..9617    +  promoter       AmpR promoter: bla
   9618..10478   +  CDS            AmpR: β-lactamase; bla; confers resistance to ampicillin, carbenicillin, and related antibiotics
  10649..11237   +  rep_origin     ori: high-copy-number ColE1/pMB1/pBR322/pUC origin of replication
  11420..11512   +  CDS            lacI (fragment): lac repressor; lacI; The lac repressor binds to the lac operator to inhibit transcription in E. coli. This inhibition can be relieved by adding lactose or isopropyl-β-D-thiogalactopyranoside (IPTG).
  11525..11546   +  protein_bind   CAP binding site: CAP binding activates transcription in the presence of cAMP. E. coli catabolite activator protein
  11561..11591   +  promoter       lac promoter: promoter for the E. coli lac operon
  11595..11617   +  protein_bind   lac operator (fragment): The lac repressor binds to the lac operator to inhibit transcription in E. coli. This inhibition can be relieved by adding lactose or isopropyl-β-D-thiogalactopyranoside (IPTG). lac repressor encoded by lacI
  11660..11678   +  promoter       T3 promoter: promoter for bacteriophage T3 RNA polymerase
>Addgene plasmid #144050 | TFORF2606 | addgene full sequence | sequence record 400528 | Addgene NGS Result
TTAATGTAGTCTTATGCAATACTCTTGTAGTCTTGCAACATGGTAACGATGAGTTAGCAACATGCCTTAC
AAGGAGAGAAAAAGCACCGTGCATGCCGATTGGTGGAAGTAAGGTGGTACGATCGTGCCTTATTAGGAAG
GCAACAGACGGGTCTGACATGGATTGGACGAACCACTGAATTGCCGCATTGCAGAGATATTGTATTTAAG
TGCCTAGCTCGATACATAAACGGGTCTCTCTGGTTAGACCAGATCTGAGCCTGGGAGCTCTCTGGCTAAC
TAGGGAACCCACTGCTTAAGCCTCAATAAAGCTTGCCTTGAGTGCTTCAAGTAGTGTGTGCCCGTCTGTT
GTGTGACTCTGGTAACTAGAGATCCCTCAGACCCTTTTAGTCAGTGTGGAAAATCTCTAGCAGTGGCGCC
CGAACAGGGACTTGAAAGCGAAAGGGAAACCAGAGGAGCTCTCTCGACGCAGGACTCGGCTTGCTGAAGC
GCGCACGGCAAGAGGCGAGGGGCGGCGACTGGTGAGTACGCCAAAAATTTTGACTAGCGGAGGCTAGAAG
GAGAGAGATGGGTGCGAGAGCGTCAGTATTAAGCGGGGGAGAATTAGATCGCGATGGGAAAAAATTCGGT
TAAGGCCAGGGGGAAAGAAAAAATATAAATTAAAACATATAGTATGGGCAAGCAGGGAGCTAGAACGATT
CGCAGTTAATCCTGGCCTGTTAGAAACATCAGAAGGCTGTAGACAAATACTGGGACAGCTACAACCATCC
CTTCAGACAGGATCAGAAGAACTTAGATCATTATATAATACAGTAGCAACCCTCTATTGTGTGCATCAAA
GGATAGAGATAAAAGACACCAAGGAAGCTTTAGACAAGATAGAGGAAGAGCAAAACAAAAGTAAGACCAC
CGCACAGCAAGCGGCCGCTGATCTTCAGACCTGGAGGAGGAGATATGAGGGACAATTGGAGAAGTGAATT
ATATAAATATAAAGTAGTAAAAATTGAACCATTAGGAGTAGCACCCACCAAGGCAAAGAGAAGAGTGGTG
CAGAGAGAAAAAAGAGCAGTGGGAATAGGAGCTTTGTTCCTTGGGTTCTTGGGAGCAGCAGGAAGCACTA
TGGGCGCAGCGTCAATGACGCTGACGGTACAGGCCAGACAATTATTGTCTGGTATAGTGCAGCAGCAGAA
CAATTTGCTGAGGGCTATTGAGGCGCAACAGCATCTGTTGCAACTCACAGTCTGGGGCATCAAGCAGCTC
CAGGCAAGAATCCTGGCTGTGGAAAGATACCTAAAGGATCAACAGCTCCTGGGGATTTGGGGTTGCTCTG
GAAAACTCATTTGCACCACTGCTGTGCCTTGGAATGCTAGTTGGAGTAATAAATCTCTGGAACAGATTTG
GAATCACACGACCTGGATGGAGTGGGACAGAGAAATTAACAATTACACAAGCTTAATACACTCCTTAATT
GAAGAATCGCAAAACCAGCAAGAAAAGAATGAACAAGAATTATTGGAATTAGATAAATGGGCAAGTTTGT
GGAATTGGTTTAACATAACAAATTGGCTGTGGTATATAAAATTATTCATAATGATAGTAGGAGGCTTGGT
AGGTTTAAGAATAGTTTTTGCTGTACTTTCTATAGTGAATAGAGTTAGGCAGGGATATTCACCATTATCG
TTTCAGACCCACCTCCCAACCCCGAGGGGACCCATGCATTGCATCTCAATTAGTCAGCAACCAGGTGTGG
AAAGTCCCCAGGCTCCCCAGCAGGCAGAAGTATGCAAAGCATGCGTCTCAATTAGTCAGCAACCATAGTC
CCGCCCCTAACTCCGCCCATCCCGCCCCTAACTCCGCCCAGTTCCGCCCATTCTCCGCCCCATGGCTGAC
TAATTTTTTTTATTTATGCAGAGGCCGAGGCCGCCTCGGCCTCTGAGCTATTCCAGAAGTAGTGAGGAGG
CTTTTTTGGAGGCCTAGGCTTTTGCAAAAAGCTTTCTAGAGGTACCACCGGAGCTTACCATGACCGAGTA
CAAGCCCACGGTGCGCCTCGCCACCCGCGACGACGTCCCCAGGGCCGTACGCACCCTCGCCGCCGCGTTC
GCCGACTACCCCGCCACGCGCCACACCGTCGATCCGGACCGCCACATCGAGCGGGTCACCGAGCTGCAAG
AACTCTTCCTCACGCGCGTCGGGCTCGACATCGGCAAGGTGTGGGTCGCGGACGACGGCGCCGCCGTGGC
GGTCTGGACCACGCCGGAGAGCGTCGAAGCGGGGGCGGTGTTCGCCGAGATCGGCCCGCGCATGGCCGAG
TTGAGCGGTTCCCGGCTGGCCGCGCAGCAACAGATGGAAGGCCTCCTGGCGCCGCACCGGCCCAAGGAGC
CCGCGTGGTTCCTGGCCACCGTCGGCGTCTCGCCCGACCACCAGGGCAAGGGTCTGGGCAGCGCCGTCGT
GCTCCCCGGAGTGGAGGCGGCCGAGCGCGCCGGGGTGCCCGCCTTCCTGGAGACCTCCGCGCCCCGCAAC
CTCCCCTTCTACGAGCGGCTCGGCTTCACCGTCACCGCCGACGTCGAGGTGCCCGAAGGACCGCGCACCT
GGTGCATGACCCGCAAGCCCGGTGCCAGTTAACGAATTCTAGATCTTGAGACAAATGGCAGTATTCATCC
ACAATTTTAAAAGAAAAGGGGGGATTGGGGGGTACAGTGCAGGGGAAAGAATAGTAGACATAATAGCAAC
AGACATACAAACTAAAGAATTACAAAAACAAATTACAAAAATTCAAAATTTTCGGGTTTATTACAGGGAC
AGCAGAGATCCACTTTGGCGCCGGCTCGAGGCCTGCAGGTGCAAAGATGGATAAAGTTTTAAACAGAGAG
GAATCTTTGCAGCTAATGGACCTTCTAGGTCTTGAAAGGAGTGGGAATTGGCTCCGGTGCCCGTCAGTGG
GCAGAGCGCACATCGCCCACAGTCCCCGAGAAGTTGGGGGGAGGGGTCGGCAATTGAACCGGTGCCTAGA
GAAGGTGGCGCGGGGTAAACTGGGAAAGTGATGTCGTGTACTGGCTCCGCCTTTTTCCCGAGGGTGGGGG
AGAACCGTATATAAGTGCAGTAGTCGCCGTGAACGTTCTTTTTCGCAACGGGTTTGCCGCCAGAACACAG
GTAAGTGCCGTGTGTGGTTCCCGCGGGCCTGGCCTCTTTACGGGTTATGGCCCTTGCGTGCCTTGAATTA
CTTCCACCTGGCTGCAGTACGTGATTCTTGATCCCGAGCTTCGGGTTGGAAGTGGGTGGGAGAGTTCGAG
GCCTTGCGCTTAAGGAGCCCCTTCGCCTCGTGCTTGAGTTGAGGCCTGGCCTGGGCGCTGGGGCCGCCGC
GTGCGAATCTGGTGGCACCTTCGCGCCTGTCTCGCTGCTTTCGATAAGTCTCTAGCCATTTAAAATTTTT
GATGACCTGCTGCGACGCTTTTTTTCTGGCAAGATAGTCTTGTAAATGCGGGCCAAGATCTGCACACTGG
TATTTCGGTTTTTGGGGCCGCGGGCGGCGACGGGGCCCGTGCGTCCCAGCGCACATGTTCGGCGAGGCGG
GGCCTGCGAGCGCGGCCACCGAGAATCGGACGGGGGTAGTCTCAAGCTGGCCGGCCTGCTCTGGTGCCTG
GCCTCGCGCCGCCGTGTATCGCCCCGCCCTGGGCGGCAAGGCTGGCCCGGTCGGCACCAGTTGCGTGAGC
GGAAAGATGGCCGCTTCCCGGCCCTGCTGCAGGGAGCTCAAAATGGAGGACGCGGCGCTCGGGAGAGCGG
GCGGGTGAGTCACCCACACAAAGGAAAAGGGCCTTTCCGTCCTCAGCCGTCGCTTCATGTGACTCCACGG
AGTACCGGGCGCCGTCCAGGCACCTCGATTAGTTCTCGAGCTTTTGGAGTACGTCGTCTTTAGGTTGGGG
GGAGGGGTTTTATGCGATGGAGTTTCCCCACACTGAGTGGGTGGAGACTGAAGTTAGGCCAGCTTGGCAC
TTGATGTAATTCTCCTTGGAATTTGCCCTTTTTGAGTTTGGATCTTGGTTCATTCTCAAGCCTCAGACAG
TGGTTCAAAGTTTTTTTCTTCCATTTCAGGTGTCGTGAGGCTAGCACCGCCACCATGCACTGGCTTCCAG
CAGGCCACGACATCAACGGTGCCCTGGAGCCCTCCAACATAGACACCAGCATCCTGGAGGAGTACATCAG
CAAGGAGGATGCCTCCGACCTCTGCTTCCCTGACATCTCTGCTCCAGCCAGCTCGGCCTCCTACTCCCAC
GGGCAGCCTGCGATGCCTGGCTCCAGCGGGGTCCACCACCTGAGCCCCCCTGGGGGTGGACCCTCCCCGG
GGCGCCATGGTCCCCTCCCACCCCCGGGCTACGGCACCCCGCTGAACTGCAACAACAACAACGGCATGGG
CGCTGCCCCCAAGCCCTTCCCGGGGGGCACCGGGCCCCCCATCAAGGCTGAGCCCAAGGCTCCCTATGCC
CCAGGCACACTGCCGGACTCTCCCCCAGACTCGGGCTCCGAGGCCTACTCCCCCCAGCAGGTGAATGAGC
CCCACCTCCTGCGCACGATAACCCCTGAGACACTGTGCCACGTGGGAGTGCCCTCCCGCCTGGAGCATCC
GCCCCCACCTCCAGCCCACTTGCCAGGCCCCCCGCCACCCCCACCACCCCCACCTCACTACCCTGTCCTG
CAGCGGGATCTGTACATGAAGGCCGAGCCCCCGATCCCCCACTACGCTGCCATGGGGCAGGGGCTGGTGC
CCACTGATCTTCACCACACCCAGCAGTCCCAGATGCTGCACCAGCTCCTGCAGCAGCACGGAGCTGAGCT
CCCTACACACCCCTCCAAGAAGAGGAAGCACTCTGAATCCCCCCCCAGCACCCTCAATGCCCAGATGCTG
AATGGAATGATCAAACAGGAGCCTGGGACCGTGACAGCCCTGCCTCTGCACCCCACTCGAGCCCCATCGC
CACCCTGGCCTCCCCAGGGTCCGCTCTCCCCGGGCCCTGGTTCCTTGCCTCTCAGCATTGCCCGTGTCCA
GACACCGCCTTGGCACCCGCCAGGTGCCCCCTCCCCAGGCCTCCTGCAGGACAGTGACAGCCTCAGTGGC
TCCTACCTGGACCCCAACTACCAGTCCATCAAGTGGCAGCCTCATCAGCAGAACAAGTGGGCGACCCTGT
ACGATGCTAACTACAAGGAGCTGCCCATGCTCACCTACCGCGTGGATGCGGACAAGGGCTTCAACTTTTC
GGTGGGCGACGACGCCTTTGTGTGCCAGAAGAAGAACCACTTCCAGGTGACAGTGTACATCGGCATGCTG
GGCGAGCCCAAGTACGTCAAGACGCCCGAGGGCCTCAAGCCCCTCGACTGCTTCTATCTGAAGCTGCACG
GAGTGAAGCTGGAGGCCCTGAACCAGTCCATTAACATCGAGCAGTCCCAGTCAGACCGGAGCAAGCGGCC
CTTCAACCCGGTCACGGTCAATCTGCCCCCTGAGCAGGTCACGAAGGTGACTGTGGGGCGGCTGCACTTC
AGCGAGACCACCGCTAACAACATGCGTAAGAAGGGCAAGCCCAACCCGGACCAGAGGTACTTCATGCTGG
TGGTGGCCCTCCAGGCTCATGCACAGAACCAGAACTACACGCTGGCCGCCCAGATCTCAGAGCGCATCAT
TGTGCGGGCCTCCAACCCAGGCCAGTTCGAGAGCGACAGCGATGTGTTGTGGCAGCGGGCACAGGTGCCC
GACACCGTCTTCCACCACGGCCGCGTGGGCATCAACACAGACCGGCCGGATGAGGCGCTGGTTGTGCACG
GGAATGTCAAGGTCATGGGCTCGCTTATGCACCCCTCCGACCTGCGCGCCAAGGAACACGTGCAGGAGGT
GGACACCACCGAGCAATTGAAGAGGATCTCGCGCATGCGGCTGGTGCACTACAGATACAAGCCCGAGTTC
GCCGCCAGCGCGGGCATCGAGGCCACCGCGCCAGAGACAGGTGTCATCGCTCAGGAGGTGAAGGAGATCT
TGCCTGAGGCTGTGAAAGACACCGGAGACATGGTCTTTGCCAATGGGAAAACCATAGAGAACTTCCTGGT
GGTGAACAAGGAGCGCATCTTCATGGAGAACGTAGGGGCCGTGAAGGAGCTGTGCAAGCTGACAGACAAC
CTGGAGACGCGCATTGATGAGCTGGAGCGCTGGAGCCACAAGCTGGCCAAGCTGCGGCGGCTCGACAGCC
TCAAGTCCACCGGCAGCTCGGGCGCCTTCAGCCATGCAGGGAGCCAGTTCAGTCGGGCGGGCAGCGTCCC
CCACAAGAAGAGGCCCCCCAAGGTGGCCAGCAAGTCATCGTCCGTGGTTCCGGACCAGGCCTGCATCAGC
CAGCGCTTCCTGCAGGGAACCATCATTGCCCTGGTGGTGGTCATGGCCTTCAGCGTGGTGTCCATGTCCA
CACTGTACGTGCTGAGCCTGCGCACAGAGGAGGACCTGGTAGACACTGATGGCAGGTCCAGCCAGAGCTT
TGGGACCACGCAGCTCCGACAGTCCCCCTTGACCACGGGGCTACCAGGCATACAGCCCTCTTTGCTGCTG
GTGACCACCAGCCTCACCAGCTCGGCCCCAGGTTCTGCTGTCCGCACCTTGGACATGTGTTCCAGCCACC
CCTGCCCTGTCATCTGCTGTTCCTCACCCACTACCAACCCTACCACTGGTCCTAGTCTTGGCCCCAGCTT
TAACCCTGGCCATGTTCTCAGCCCAAGTCCCAGCCCCAGCACCAACCGCTCAGGCCCCAGCCAGATGGCC
CTTCTGCCAGTCACCAACATCAGAGCCAAGTCCTGGGGTCTTTCAGTCAATGGCATTGGCCACTCCAAGC
ATCACAAGAGTCTGGAGCCTCTGGCCAGCCCTGCAGTCCCCTTCCCTGGGGGGCAGGGCAAAGCCAAGAA
CAGTCCCAGCCTTGGTTTCCATGGCCGGGCCCGCCGAGGGGCCCTCCAGTCCAGCGTGGGCCCTGCTGAG
CCCACCTGGGCCCAGGGCCAGTCAGAGCCAGTGCCCTCCCTGACCTCCATCCAGGTGCTGGAGAATTCGA
TGTCCATCACCTCCCAGTACTGTGCTCCAGGGGATGCCTGCAGGCCTGGGAACTTCACCTACCACATCCC
TGTCAGTAGTGGCACCCCACTGCACCTCAGCCTGACTCTGCAGATGAACTCCTCCTCCCCCGTGTCTGTG
GTGCTGTGCAGCCTGAGGTCAAAGGAGGAACCATGTGAGGAGGGGAGCCTTCCACAGAGTCTCCACACCC
ACCAGGACACCCAGGGCACCTCTCACCGGTGGCCAATAACCATCCTGTCCTTCCGTGAATTCACCTACCA
CTTCCGGGTGGCACTGCTGGGTCAGGCCAACTGCAGTTCAGAGGCTCTCGCCCAGCCAGCCACAGACTAC
CACTTCCACTTCTACCGCCTGTGTGACTAGTAATGAACTAGTCCGTAACTTGAAAGTATTTCGATTTCTT
GGCTTTATATATCTTGTGGAAAGGACGATACAGGACCCGACCCTACCCACGGACGCGTTAAGTCGACAAT
CAACCTCTGGATTACAAAATTTGTGAAAGATTGACTGGTATTCTTAACTATGTTGCTCCTTTTACGCTAT
GTGGATACGCTGCTTTAATGCCTTTGTATCATGCTATTGCTTCCCGTATGGCTTTCATTTTCTCCTCCTT
GTATAAATCCTGGTTGCTGTCTCTTTATGAGGAGTTGTGGCCCGTTGTCAGGCAACGTGGCGTGGTGTGC
ACTGTGTTTGCTGACGCAACCCCCACTGGTTGGGGCATTGCCACCACCTGTCAGCTCCTTTCCGGGACTT
TCGCTTTCCCCCTCCCTATTGCCACGGCGGAACTCATCGCCGCCTGCCTTGCCCGCTGCTGGACAGGGGC
TCGGCTGTTGGGCACTGACAATTCCGTGGTGTTGTCGGGGAAATCATCGTCCTTTCCTTGGCTGCTCGCC
TGTGTTGCCACCTGGATTCTGCGCGGGACGTCCTTCTGCTACGTCCCTTCGGCCCTCAATCCAGCGGACC
TTCCTTCCCGCGGCCTGCTGCCGGCTCTGCGGCCTCTTCCGCGTCTTCGCCTTCGCCCTCAGACGAGTCG
GATCTCCCTTTGGGCCGCCTCCCCGCGTCGACTTTAAGACCAATGACTTACAAGGCAGCTGTAGATCTTA
GCCACTTTTTAAAAGAAAAGGGGGGACTGGAAGGGCTAATTCACTCCCAACGAAGACAAGATCTGCTTTT
TGCTTGTACTGGGTCTCTCTGGTTAGACCAGATCTGAGCCTGGGAGCTCTCTGGCTAACTAGGGAACCCA
CTGCTTAAGCCTCAATAAAGCTTGCCTTGAGTGCTTCAAGTAGTGTGTGCCCGTCTGTTGTGTGACTCTG
GTAACTAGAGATCCCTCAGACCCTTTTAGTCAGTGTGGAAAATCTCTAGCAGTACGTATAGTAGTTCATG
TCATCTTATTATTCAGTATTTATAACTTGCAAAGAAATGAATATCAGAGAGTGAGAGGAACTTGTTTATT
GCAGCTTATAATGGTTACAAATAAAGCAATAGCATCACAAATTTCACAAATAAAGCATTTTTTTCACTGC
ATTCTAGTTGTGGTTTGTCCAAACTCATCAATGTATCTTATCATGTCTGGCTCTAGCTATCCCGCCCCTA
ACTCCGCCCATCCCGCCCCTAACTCCGCCCAGTTCCGCCCATTCTCCGCCCCATGGCTGACTAATTTTTT
TTATTTATGCAGAGGCCGAGGCCGCCTCGGCCTCTGAGCTATTCCAGAAGTAGTGAGGAGGCTTTTTTGG
AGGCCTAGGGACGTACCCAATTCGCCCTATAGTGAGTCGTATTACGCGCGCTCACTGGCCGTCGTTTTAC
AACGTCGTGACTGGGAAAACCCTGGCGTTACCCAACTTAATCGCCTTGCAGCACATCCCCCTTTCGCCAG
CTGGCGTAATAGCGAAGAGGCCCGCACCGATCGCCCTTCCCAACAGTTGCGCAGCCTGAATGGCGAATGG
G
[124 nt withheld, positions 9032-9155]
C
[91 nt withheld, positions 9157-9247]
A
[49 nt withheld, positions 9249-9297]
CCTTTGACGTTGGAGTCCACGTTCTTT
[37 nt withheld, positions 9325-9361]
ACCCTATCTCGGTCTATTCTTTTGATTTATAAGGGATTTTGCCGATTTCGGCCTATTGGTTAAAAAATGA
GCTGATTTAACAAAAATTTAACGCGAATTTTAACAAAATATTAACGCTTACAATTTAGGTGGCACTTTTC
GGGGAAATGTGCGCGGAACCCCTATTTGTTTATTTTTCTAAATACATTCAAATATGTATCCGCTCATGAG
ACAATAACCCTGATAAATGCTTCAATAATATTGAAAAAGGAAGAGTATGAGTATTCAACATTTCCGTGTC
GCCCTTATTCCCTTTTTTGCGGCATTTTGCCTTCCTGTTTTTGCTCACCCAGAAACGCTGGTGAAAGTAA
AAGATGCTGAAGATCAGTTGGGTGCACGAGTGGGTTACATCGAACTGGATCTCAACAGCGGTAAGATCCT
TGAGAGTTTTCGCCCCGAAGAACGTTTTCCAATGATGAGCACTTTTAAAGTTCTGCTATGTGGCGCGGTA
TTATCCCGTATTGACGCCGGGCAAGAGCAACTCGGTCGCCGCATACACTATTCTCAGAATGACTTGGTTG
AGTACTCACCAGTCACAGAAAAGCATCTTACGGATGGCATGACAGTAAGAGAATTATGCAGTGCTGCCAT
AACCATGAGTGATAACACTGCGGCCAACTTACTTCTGACAACGATCGGAGGACCGAAGGAGCTAACCGCT
TTTTTGCACAACATGGGGGATCATGTAACTCGCCTTGATCGTTGGGAACCGGAGCTGAATGAAGCCATAC
CAAACGACGAGCGTGACACCACGATGCCTGTAGCAATGGCAACAACGTTGCGCAAACTATTAACTGGCGA
ACTACTTACTCTAGCTTCCCGGCAACAATTAATAGACTGGATGGAGGCGGATAAAGTTGCAGGACCACTT
CTGCGCTCGGCCCTTCCGGCTGGCTGGTTTATTGCTGATAAATCTGGAGCCGGTGAGCGTGGGTCTCGCG
GTATCATTGCAGCACTGGGGCCAGATGGTAAGCCCTCCCGTATCGTAGTTATCTACACGACGGGGAGTCA
GGCAACTATGGATGAACGAAATAGACAGATCGCTGAGATAGGTGCCTCACTGATTAAGCATTGGTAACTG
TCAGACCAAGTTTACTCATATATACTTTAGATTGATTTAAAACTTCATTTTTAATTTAAAAGGATCTAGG
TGAAGATCCTTTTTGATAATCTCATGACCAAAATCCCTTAACGTGAGTTTTCGTTCCACTGAGCGTCAGA
CCCCGTAGAAAAGATCAAAGGATCTTCTTGAGATCCTTTTTTTCTGCGCGTAATCTGCTGCTTGCAAACA
AAAAAACCACCGCTACCAGCGGTGGTTTGTTTGCCGGATCAAGAGCTACCAACTCTTTTTCCGAAGGTAA
CTGGCTTCAGCAGAGCGCAGATACCAAATACTGTTCTTCTAGTGTAGCCGTAGTTAGGCCACCACTTCAA
GAACTCTGTAGCACCGCCTACATACCTCGCTCTGCTAATCCTGTTACCAGTGGCTGCTGCCAGTGGCGAT
AAGTCGTGTCTTACCGGGTTGGACTCAAGACGATAGTTACCGGATAAGGCGCAGCGGTCGGGCTGAACGG
GGGGTTCGTGCACACAGCCCAGCTTGGAGCGAACGACCTACACCGAACTGAGATACCTACAGCGTGAGCT
ATGAGAAAGCGCCACGCTTCCCGAAGGGAGAAAGGCGGACAGGTATCCGGTAAGCGGCAGGGTCGGAACA
GGAGAGCGCACGAGGGAGCTTCCAGGGGGAAACGCCTGGTATCTTTATAGTCCTGTCGGGTTTCGCCACC
TCTGACTTGAGCGTCGATTTTTGTGATGCTCGTCAGGGGGGCGGAGCCTATGGAAAAACGCCAGCAACGC
GGCCTTTTTACGGTTCCTGGCCTTTTGCTGGCCTTTTGCTCACATGTTCTTTCCTGCGTTATCCCCTGAT
TCTGTGGATAACCGTATTACCGCCTTTGAGTGAGCTGATACCGCTCGCCGCAGCCGAACGACCGAGCGCA
GCGAGTCAGTGAGCGAGGAAGCGGAAGAGCGCCCAATACGCAAACCGCCTCTCCCCGCGCGTTGGCCGAT
TCATTAATGCAGCTGGCACGACAGGTTTCCCGACTGGAAAGCGGGCAGTGAGCGCAACGCAATTAATGTG
AGTTAGCTCACTCATTAGGCACCCCAGGCTTTACACTTTATGCTTCCGGCTCGTATGTTGTGTGGAATTG
TGAGCGGATAACAATTTCACACAGGAAACAGCTATGACCATGATTACGCCAAGCGCGCAATTAACCCTCA
CTAAAGGGAACAAAAGCTGGAGCTGCAAGC
