>Addgene plasmid #144050 | TFORF2606 | depositor partial sequence | sequence record 284274 | Insert
ACCGCCACCATGCACTGGCTTCCAGCAGGCCACGACATCAACGGTGCCCTGGAGCCCTCCAACATAGACA
CCAGCATCCTGGAGGAGTACATCAGCAAGGAGGATGCCTCCGACCTCTGCTTCCCTGACATCTCTGCTCC
AGCCAGCTCGGCCTCCTACTCCCACGGGCAGCCTGCGATGCCTGGCTCCAGCGGGGTCCACCACCTGAGC
CCCCCTGGGGGTGGACCCTCCCCGGGGCGCCATGGTCCCCTCCCACCCCCGGGCTACGGCACCCCGCTGA
ACTGCAACAACAACAACGGCATGGGCGCTGCCCCCAAGCCCTTCCCGGGGGGCACCGGGCCCCCCATCAA
GGCTGAGCCCAAGGCTCCCTATGCCCCAGGCACACTGCCGGACTCTCCCCCAGACTCGGGCTCCGAGGCC
TACTCCCCCCAGCAGGTGAATGAGCCCCACCTCCTGCGCACGATAACCCCTGAGACACTGTGCCACGTGG
GAGTGCCCTCCCGCCTGGAGCATCCGCCCCCACCTCCAGCCCACTTGCCAGGCCCCCCGCCACCCCCACC
ACCCCCACCTCACTACCCTGTCCTGCAGCGGGATCTGTACATGAAGGCCGAGCCCCCGATCCCCCACTAC
GCTGCCATGGGGCAGGGGCTGGTGCCCACTGATCTTCACCACACCCAGCAGTCCCAGATGCTGCACCAGC
TCCTGCAGCAGCACGGAGCTGAGCTCCCTACACACCCCTCCAAGAAGAGGAAGCACTCTGAATCCCCCCC
CAGCACCCTCAATGCCCAGATGCTGAATGGAATGATCAAACAGGAGCCTGGGACCGTGACAGCCCTGCCT
CTGCACCCCACTCGAGCCCCATCGCCACCCTGGCCTCCCCAGGGTCCGCTCTCCCCGGGCCCTGGTTCCT
TGCCTCTCAGCATTGCCCGTGTCCAGACACCGCCTTGGCACCCGCCAGGTGCCCCCTCCCCAGGCCTCCT
GCAGGACAGTGACAGCCTCAGTGGCTCCTACCTGGACCCCAACTACCAGTCCATCAAGTGGCAGCCTCAT
CAGCAGAACAAGTGGGCGACCCTGTACGATGCTAACTACAAGGAGCTGCCCATGCTCACCTACCGCGTGG
ATGCGGACAAGGGCTTCAACTTTTCGGTGGGCGACGACGCCTTTGTGTGCCAGAAGAAGAACCACTTCCA
GGTGACAGTGTACATCGGCATGCTGGGCGAGCCCAAGTACGTCAAGACGCCCGAGGGCCTCAAGCCCCTC
GACTGCTTCTATCTGAAGCTGCACGGAGTGAAGCTGGAGGCCCTGAACCAGTCCATTAACATCGAGCAGT
CCCAGTCAGACCGGAGCAAGCGGCCCTTCAACCCGGTCACGGTCAATCTGCCCCCTGAGCAGGTCACGAA
GGTGACTGTGGGGCGGCTGCACTTCAGCGAGACCACCGCTAACAACATGCGTAAGAAGGGCAAGCCCAAC
CCGGACCAGAGGTACTTCATGCTGGTGGTGGCCCTCCAGGCTCATGCACAGAACCAGAACTACACGCTGG
CCGCCCAGATCTCAGAGCGCATCATTGTGCGGGCCTCCAACCCAGGCCAGTTCGAGAGCGACAGCGATGT
GTTGTGGCAGCGGGCACAGGTGCCCGACACCGTCTTCCACCACGGCCGCGTGGGCATCAACACAGACCGG
CCGGATGAGGCGCTGGTTGTGCACGGGAATGTCAAGGTCATGGGCTCGCTTATGCACCCCTCCGACCTGC
GCGCCAAGGAACACGTGCAGGAGGTGGACACCACCGAGCAATTGAAGAGGATCTCGCGCATGCGGCTGGT
GCACTACAGATACAAGCCCGAGTTCGCCGCCAGCGCGGGCATCGAGGCCACCGCGCCAGAGACAGGTGTC
ATCGCTCAGGAGGTGAAGGAGATCTTGCCTGAGGCTGTGAAAGACACCGGAGACATGGTCTTTGCCAATG
GGAAAACCATAGAGAACTTCCTGGTGGTGAACAAGGAGCGCATCTTCATGGAGAACGTAGGGGCCGTGAA
GGAGCTGTGCAAGCTGACAGACAACCTGGAGACGCGCATTGATGAGCTGGAGCGCTGGAGCCACAAGCTG
GCCAAGCTGCGGCGGCTCGACAGCCTCAAGTCCACCGGCAGCTCGGGCGCCTTCAGCCATGCAGGGAGCC
AGTTCAGTCGGGCGGGCAGCGTCCCCCACAAGAAGAGGCCCCCCAAGGTGGCCAGCAAGTCATCGTCCGT
GGTTCCGGACCAGGCCTGCATCAGCCAGCGCTTCCTGCAGGGAACCATCATTGCCCTGGTGGTGGTCATG
GCCTTCAGCGTGGTGTCCATGTCCACACTGTACGTGCTGAGCCTGCGCACAGAGGAGGACCTGGTAGACA
CTGATGGCAGGTCCAGCCAGAGCTTTGGGACCACGCAGCTCCGACAGTCCCCCTTGACCACGGGGCTACC
AGGCATACAGCCCTCTTTGCTGCTGGTGACCACCAGCCTCACCAGCTCGGCCCCAGGTTCTGCTGTCCGC
ACCTTGGACATGTGTTCCAGCCACCCCTGCCCTGTCATCTGCTGTTCCTCACCCACTACCAACCCTACCA
CTGGTCCTAGTCTTGGCCCCAGCTTTAACCCTGGCCATGTTCTCAGCCCAAGTCCCAGCCCCAGCACCAA
CCGCTCAGGCCCCAGCCAGATGGCCCTTCTGCCAGTCACCAACATCAGAGCCAAGTCCTGGGGTCTTTCA
GTCAATGGCATTGGCCACTCCAAGCATCACAAGAGTCTGGAGCCTCTGGCCAGCCCTGCAGTCCCCTTCC
CTGGGGGGCAGGGCAAAGCCAAGAACAGTCCCAGCCTTGGTTTCCATGGCCGGGCCCGCCGAGGGGCCCT
CCAGTCCAGCGTGGGCCCTGCTGAGCCCACCTGGGCCCAGGGCCAGTCAGAGCCAGTGCCCTCCCTGACC
TCCATCCAGGTGCTGGAGAATTCGATGTCCATCACCTCCCAGTACTGTGCTCCAGGGGATGCCTGCAGGC
CTGGGAACTTCACCTACCACATCCCTGTCAGTAGTGGCACCCCACTGCACCTCAGCCTGACTCTGCAGAT
GAACTCCTCCTCCCCCGTGTCTGTGGTGCTGTGCAGCCTGAGGTCAAAGGAGGAACCATGTGAGGAGGGG
AGCCTTCCACAGAGTCTCCACACCCACCAGGACACCCAGGGCACCTCTCACCGGTGGCCAATAACCATCC
TGTCCTTCCGTGAATTCACCTACCACTTCCGGGTGGCACTGCTGGGTCAGGCCAACTGCAGTTCAGAGGC
TCTCGCCCAGCCAGCCACAGACTACCACTTCCACTTCTACCGCCTGTGTGACTAGTAATGAACTAGTCCG
TAACTTGAAAGTATTTCGATTTCTTGGCTTTATATATCTTGTGGAAAGGACGATACAGGACCCGACCCTA
CCCACGG
