>Addgene plasmid #144050 | TFORF2606 | depositor partial sequence | sequence record 284275 | Barcode
TACAGGACCCGACCCTACCCACGG
